>Addgene plasmid #226458 | pGL4.23[METUTRwt/luc2/minP] | addgene full sequence | sequence record 450181 | Addgene NGS Result
GGCCTAACTGGCCGGTACCTGAGCTCGCTAGCCTCGAGGATATCAAGATCTGGCCTCGGCGGCCAAGCTT
AGACACTAGAGGGTATATAATGGAAGCTCGACTTCCAGCTTGGCAATCCGGTACTGTTGGTAAAAGACAC
GTGCTGGGGCGGGCAGGCGAGCGCCTCAGTCTGGTCGCCTGGCGGTGCCTCCGGCCCCAACGCGCCCGGG
CCGCCGCGGGCCGCGCGCGCCGATGCCCGGCTGAGTCACTGGCAGGGCAGCGCGCGTGTGGGAAGGGGCG
GAGGGAGTGCGGCCGGCGGGCGGGCGGGGCGCTGGGCTCAGCCGGGCCGCAGGTGACCCGGAGGCCCTCG
CCGCCCGCGGCGCCCCGAGCGCTTTGTGAGCAGATGCGGAGCCGAGTGGAGGGCGCGAGCCAGATGCGGG
GCGACAGCTGACTTGCTGAGAGGAGGCGGGGAGGCGCGGAGCGCGCGTGTGGTCCTTGCGCCGCTGACTT
CTCCACTGGTTCCTGGGCACCGAAAGATAAACCTCTCATAATGGAAGATGCCAAAAACATTAAGAAGGGC
CCAGCGCCATTCTACCCACTCGAAGACGGGACCGCCGGCGAGCAGCTGCACAAAGCCATGAAGCGCTACG
CCCTGGTGCCCGGCACCATCGCCTTTACCGACGCACATATCGAGGTGGACATTACCTACGCCGAGTACTT
CGAGATGAGCGTTCGGCTGGCAGAAGCTATGAAGCGCTATGGGCTGAATACAAACCATCGGATCGTGGTG
TGCAGCGAGAATAGCTTGCAGTTCTTCATGCCCGTGTTGGGTGCCCTGTTCATCGGTGTGGCTGTGGCCC
CAGCTAACGACATCTACAACGAGCGCGAGCTGCTGAACAGCATGGGCATCAGCCAGCCCACCGTCGTATT
CGTGAGCAAGAAAGGGCTGCAAAAGATCCTCAACGTGCAAAAGAAGCTACCGATCATACAAAAGATCATC
ATCATGGATAGCAAGACCGACTACCAGGGCTTCCAAAGCATGTACACCTTCGTGACTTCCCATTTGCCAC
CCGGCTTCAACGAGTACGACTTCGTGCCCGAGAGCTTCGACCGGGACAAAACCATCGCCCTGATCATGAA
CAGTAGTGGCAGTACCGGATTGCCCAAGGGCGTAGCCCTACCGCACCGCACCGCTTGTGTCCGATTCAGT
CATGCCCGCGACCCCATCTTCGGCAACCAGATCATCCCCGACACCGCTATCCTCAGCGTGGTGCCATTTC
ACCACGGCTTCGGCATGTTCACCACGCTGGGCTACTTGATCTGCGGCTTTCGGGTCGTGCTCATGTACCG
CTTCGAGGAGGAGCTATTCTTGCGCAGCTTGCAAGACTATAAGATTCAATCTGCCCTGCTGGTGCCCACA
CTATTTAGCTTCTTCGCTAAGAGCACTCTCATCGACAAGTACGACCTAAGCAACTTGCACGAGATCGCCA
GCGGCGGGGCGCCGCTCAGCAAGGAGGTAGGTGAGGCCGTGGCCAAACGCTTCCACCTACCAGGCATCCG
CCAGGGCTACGGCCTGACAGAAACAACCAGCGCCATTCTGATCACCCCCGAAGGGGACGACAAGCCTGGC
GCAGTAGGCAAGGTGGTGCCCTTCTTCGAGGCTAAGGTGGTGGACTTGGACACCGGTAAGACACTGGGTG
TGAACCAGCGCGGCGAGCTGTGCGTCCGTGGCCCCATGATCATGAGCGGCTACGTTAACAACCCCGAGGC
TACAAACGCTCTCATCGACAAGGACGGCTGGCTGCACAGCGGCGACATCGCCTACTGGGACGAGGACGAG
CACTTCTTCATCGTGGACCGGCTGAAGAGCCTGATCAAATACAAGGGCTACCAGGTAGCCCCAGCCGAAC
TGGAGAGCATCCTGCTGCAACACCCCAACATCTTCGACGCCGGGGTCGCCGGCCTGCCCGACGACGATGC
CGGCGAGCTGCCCGCCGCAGTCGTCGTGCTGGAACACGGTAAAACCATGACCGAGAAGGAGATCGTGGAC
TATGTGGCCAGCCAGGTTACAACCGCCAAGAAGCTGCGCGGTGGTGTTGTGTTCGTGGACGAGGTGCCTA
AAGGACTGACCGGCAAGTTGGACGCCCGCAAGATCCGCGAGATTCTCATTAAGGCCAAGAAGGGCGGCAA
GATCGCCGTGTAATAATTCTAGAGTCGGGGCGGCCGGCCGCTTCGAGCAGACATGATAAGATACATTGAT
GAGTTTGGACAAACCACAACTAGAATGCAGTGAAAAAAATGCTTTATTTGTGAAATTTGTGATGCTATTG
CTTTATTTGTAACCATTATAAGCTGCAATAAACAAGTTAACAACAACAATTGCATTCATTTTATGTTTCA
GGTTCAGGGGGAGGTGTGGGAGGTTTTTTAAAGCAAGTAAAACCTCTACAAATGTGGTAAAATCGATAAG
GATCCGTCGACCGATGCCCTTGAGAGCCTTCAACCCAGTCAGCTCCTTCCGGTGGGCGCGGGGCATGACT
ATCGTCGCCGCACTTATGACTGTCTTCTTTATCATGCAACTCGTAGGACAGGTGCCGGCAGCGCTCTTCC
GCTTCCTCGCTCACTGACTCGCTGCGCTCGGTCGTTCGGCTGCGGCGAGCGGTATCAGCTCACTCAAAGG
CGGTAATACGGTTATCCACAGAATCAGGGGATAACGCAGGAAAGAACATGTGAGCAAAAGGCCAGCAAAA
GGCCAGGAACCGTAAAAAGGCCGCGTTGCTGGCGTTTTTCCATAGGCTCCGCCCCCCTGACGAGCATCAC
AAAAATCGACGCTCAAGTCAGAGGTGGCGAAACCCGACAGGACTATAAAGATACCAGGCGTTTCCCCCTG
GAAGCTCCCTCGTGCGCTCTCCTGTTCCGACCCTGCCGCTTACCGGATACCTGTCCGCCTTTCTCCCTTC
GGGAAGCGTGGCGCTTTCTCATAGCTCACGCTGTAGGTATCTCAGTTCGGTGTAGGTCGTTCGCTCCAAG
CTGGGCTGTGTGCACGAACCCCCCGTTCAGCCCGACCGCTGCGCCTTATCCGGTAACTATCGTCTTGAGT
CCAACCCGGTAAGACACGACTTATCGCCACTGGCAGCAGCCACTGGTAACAGGATTAGCAGAGCGAGGTA
TGTAGGCGGTGCTACAGAGTTCTTGAAGTGGTGGCCTAACTACGGCTACACTAGAAGAACAGTATTTGGT
ATCTGCGCTCTGCTGAAGCCAGTTACCTTCGGAAAAAGAGTTGGTAGCTCTTGATCCGGCAAACAAACCA
CCGCTGGTAGCGGTGGTTTTTTTGTTTGCAAGCAGCAGATTACGCGCAGAAAAAAAGGATCTCAAGAAGA
TCCTTTGATCTTTTCTACGGGGTCTGACGCTCAGTGGAACGAAAACTCACGTTAAGGGATTTTGGTCATG
AGATTATCAAAAAGGATCTTCACCTAGATCCTTTTAAATTAAAAATGAAGTTTTAAATCAATCTAAAGTA
TATATGAGTAAACTTGGTCTGACAGCGGCCGCAAATGCTAAACCACTGCAGTGGTTACCAGTGCTTGATC
AGTGAGGCACCGATCTCAGCGATCTGCCTATTTCGTTCGTCCATAGTGGCCTGACTCCCCGTCGTGTAGA
TCACTACGATTCGTGAGGGCTTACCATCAGGCCCCAGCGCAGCAATGATGCCGCGAGAGCCGCGTTCACC
GGCCCCCGATTTGTCAGCAATGAACCAGCCAGCAGGGAGGGCCGAGCGAAGAAGTGGTCCTGCTACTTTG
TCCGCCTCCATCCAGTCTATGAGCTGCTGTCGTGATGCTAGAGTAAGAAGTTCGCCAGTGAGTAGTTTCC
GAAGAGTTGTGGCCATTGCTACTGGCATCGTGGTATCACGCTCGTCGTTCGGTATGGCTTCGTTCAACTC
TGGTTCCCAGCGGTCAAGCCGGGTCACATGATCACCCATATTATGAAGAAATGCAGTCAGCTCCTTAGGG
CCTCCGATCGTTGTCAGAAGTAAGTTGGCCGCGGTGTTGTCGCTCATGGTAATGGCAGCACTACACAATT
CTCTTACCGTCATGCCATCCGTAAGATGCTTTTCCGTGACCGGCGAGTACTCAACCAAGTCGTTTTGTGA
GTAGTGTATACGGCGACCAAGCTGCTCTTGCCCGGCGTCTATACGGGACAACACCGCGCCACATAGCAGT
ACTTTGAAAGTGCTCATCATCGGGAATCGTTCTTCGGGGCGGAAAGACTCAAGGATCTTGCCGCTATTGA
GATCCAGTTCGATATAGCCCACTCTTGCACCCAGTTGATCTTCAGCATCTTTTACTTTCACCAGCGTTTC
GGGGTGTGCAAAAACAGGCAAGCAAAATGCCGCAAAGAAGGGAATGAGTGCGACACGAAAATGTTGGATG
CTCATACTCGTCCTTTTTCAATATTATTGAAGCATTTATCAGGGTTACTAGTACGTCTCTCAAGGATAAG
TAAGTAATATTAAGGTACGGGAGGTATTGGACAGGCCGCAATAAAATATCTTTATTTTCATTACATCTGT
GTGTTGGTTTTTTGTGTGAATCGATAGTACTAACATACGCTCTCCATCAAAACAAAACGAAACAAAACAA
ACTAGCAAAATAGGCTGTCCCCAGTGCAAGTGCAGGTGCCAGAACATTTCTCT
Features (pLannotate 1.2.2; 10 found; start..end, strand, type, name):
     77..108     +  promoter       minP: minimal TATA-box promoter with low basal activity
    531..2183    +  CDS            luciferase: firefly luciferase synthetic luc2 version of the luciferase gene
   2227..2348    -  polyA_signal   SV40 poly(A) signal: SV40 polyadenylation signal
   2371..2439    -  CDS            large T antigen (fragment): large T antigen from SV40 (simian virus 40)
   2455..2587    +  CDS            TcR (fragment): tetracycline efflux protein; tet; confers resistance to tetracycline
   2767..3355    -  rep_origin     ori: high-copy-number ColE1/pMB1/pBR322/pUC origin of replication
   3555..4415    -  CDS            AmpR: β-lactamase confers resistance to ampicillin, carbenicillin, and related antibiotics
   4416..4457    -  promoter       AmpR promoter (fragment): bla
   4520..4568    +  polyA_signal   poly(A) signal: synthetic polyadenylation signal
   4582..4673    +  misc_feature   pause site: RNA polymerase II transcriptional pause signal from the human α2 globin gene
