[The description below was written by a language model from this plasmid's Addgene catalogue record and pLannotate feature annotations shown in this document.]
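Description:
pGL4.23[METUTRwt/luc2/minP] is a mammalian luciferase reporter plasmid built on Promega's pGL4 backbone, in which the wild-type 5′ untranslated region of the human MET proto-oncogene (the HGF receptor, c-Met) has been placed upstream of firefly luciferase. The 396 bp insert, derived from the MET reference transcript, was introduced by Gibson assembly. In the 4,673 nt sequenced record, the minimal TATA-box promoter (minP) lies near the start and the synthetic, codon-optimised luc2 coding sequence begins roughly 420 nt downstream. The gap between them carries no annotation but is the right size and position to hold the MET leader, so transcripts initiated at minP should carry the MET 5′UTR as the leader of the luciferase message. An SV40 late polyadenylation signal terminates the reporter transcript. A synthetic poly(A) signal and an RNA polymerase II pause site from the human α2-globin gene sit upstream of the promoter, a standard pGL4 arrangement that limits read-through transcription from the backbone and keeps background low.

The plasmid is propagated in E. coli at high copy through a ColE1/pUC-type origin and selected with ampicillin via the β-lactamase gene. The short large T antigen and tetracycline-resistance fragments in the annotation are non-functional matches to backbone sequence, and there is no mammalian selection marker, so the construct is suited to transient transfection. Because promoter activity is low and constant, luciferase output mainly reports how the MET leader affects mRNA translation or stability. This fits the associated study of MET overexpression driven by the integrated stress response in cancer. The "wt" designation suggests it serves as the reference for mutated UTR variants, although the record does not describe these.
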