Addgene plasmid #226458: pGL4.23[METUTRwt/luc2/minP]
Purpose: wt MET 5'UTR upstream FLuc
Depositing lab: Dogus Altintas & Paolo Comoglio. Depositing organization: IFOM Fondazione, Italy. Publication: The integrated stress response drives MET oncogene overexpression in cancers. Cerqua M, Foiani M, Boccaccio C, Comoglio PM, Altintas DM. EMBO J. 2025 Jan 7. doi: 10.1038/s44318-024-00338-4. PubMed 39774381.
Backbone
  Vector backbone: pGL4
  Backbone manufacturer: Promega
  Vector type: Mammalian Expression
Growth in bacteria
  Bacterial resistance: Ampicillin, 100 μg/mL
  Growth temperature: 37°C
  Growth strain: DH5alpha
  Copy number: High Copy
Gene/Insert
  Gene/Insert name: MET 5'UTR
  Species: H. sapiens (human)
  Insert size (bp): 396
  GenBank ID: NM_000245 NM_000245
  Entrez Gene: MET (a.k.a. AUTS9, DA11, DFNB97, HGFR, RCCP2, c-Met)
  Cloning method: Gibson Cloning
  Sequencing primers: 5′ pGL3FOR
Terms and licenses: Academic/Nonprofit Terms; Industry Terms: Not Available to Industry
How to cite: pGL4.23[METUTRwt/luc2/minP] was a gift from Dogus Altintas & Paolo Comoglio (Addgene plasmid # 226458 ; http://n2t.net/addgene:226458 ; RRID:Addgene_226458)
